Addgene plasmid #192211: pCon-IFl_Con-ICr
Purpose: Consensus I-F CRISPR Leader and a CRISPR locus with two consensus I-C repeats, for integration assays.
Depositing lab: Blake Wiedenheft. Depositing organization: Montana State University. Publication: Structure reveals why genome folding is necessary for site-specific integration of foreign DNA into CRISPR arrays. Santiago-Frangos A, Henriques WS, Wiegand T, Gauvin CC, Buyukyoruk M, Graham AB, Wilkinson RA, Triem L, Neselu K, Eng ET, Lander GC, Wiedenheft B. Nat Struct Mol Biol. 2023 Nov;30(11):1675-1685. doi: 10.1038/s41594-023-01097-2. Epub 2023 Sep 14. PubMed 37710013.
Backbone
  Vector backbone: pUC57
  Total vector size (bp): 2981
  Vector type: Bacterial Expression
Growth in bacteria
  Bacterial resistance: Ampicillin, 100 μg/mL
  Growth temperature: 37°C
  Growth strain: DH5alpha
  Copy number: High Copy
Gene/Insert
  Gene/Insert name: Consensus I-F Leader and Consensus I-C Locus DNA
  Species: Synthetic
  Insert size (bp): 305
  Cloning method: Unknown
  Sequencing primers: 5′ CCCAGTCACGACGTTGTAAAACG; 3′ AGCGGATAACAATTTCACACAGG
Terms and licenses: Academic/Nonprofit Terms; Industry Terms: Not Available to Industry
Depositor comments: Please visit https://doi.org/10.1101/2023.05.26.542337 for bioRxiv preprint.
How to cite: pCon-IFl_Con-ICr was a gift from Blake Wiedenheft (Addgene plasmid # 192211 ; http://n2t.net/addgene:192211 ; RRID:Addgene_192211)
