[The description below was written by a language model from this plasmid's Addgene catalogue record and pLannotate feature annotations shown in this document.]
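Description:
pCon-IFl_Con-ICr is a small (about 3 kb) high-copy bacterial plasmid built on the pUC57 cloning backbone. It carries a 305 bp synthetic insert that serves as a DNA substrate, not as an expression cassette. It replicates in E. coli through the pUC-type ColE1/pMB1 origin and is selected with ampicillin through the β-lactamase gene (AmpR) and its native bla promoter. The other annotated features are standard pUC-family remnants: the lac promoter, lac operator and CAP binding site, a partial lacZα coding fragment, and short fragments of lacI, bom and rop. These fragments are not expected to contribute any function to the construct.

According to the catalogue entry, the insert combines a consensus type I-F CRISPR leader with a minimal CRISPR locus containing two consensus type I-C repeats. The automated feature table does not annotate this chimeric leader-repeat element. There is an unannotated gap between the lacZα fragment and the lac operator, which is where the pUC57 multiple cloning site would lie, so the insert most likely sits there, interrupting lacZα. The record gives no dedicated promoter, tag or reporter for the insert, and it encodes no protein, even though the vector type is listed as bacterial expression.

The stated purpose is integration assays, in which CRISPR adaptation machinery inserts foreign DNA as a new spacer at the leader-proximal repeat of an array. Pairing a leader from one subtype with repeats from another suggests a mismatched or specificity-testing target, used to ask how leader and repeat sequences each direct site-specific integration. The record does not spell out this experimental role.
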