Features (pLannotate 1.2.2; 10 found; start..end, strand, type, name):
    137..236     +  misc_feature   bom (fragment): basis of mobility region from pBR322
    242..399     -  CDS            lacZα (fragment): LacZα fragment of β-galactosidase; lacZ fragment
    784..800     -  protein_bind   lac operator: The lac repressor binds to the lac operator to inhibit transcription in E. coli. This inhibition can be relieved by adding lactose or isopropyl-β-D-thiogalactopyranoside (IPTG). lac repressor encoded by lacI
    808..838     -  promoter       lac promoter: promoter for the E. coli lac operon
    853..874     -  protein_bind   CAP binding site: CAP binding activates transcription in the presence of cAMP. E. coli catabolite activator protein
    887..979     -  CDS            lacI (fragment): lac repressor; lacI; The lac repressor binds to the lac operator to inhibit transcription in E. coli. This inhibition can be relieved by adding lactose or isopropyl-β-D-thiogalactopyranoside (IPTG).
   1162..1750    -  rep_origin     ori: high-copy-number ColE1/pMB1/pBR322/pUC origin of replication
   1921..2781    -  CDS            AmpR: β-lactamase; bla; confers resistance to ampicillin, carbenicillin, and related antibiotics
   2782..2886    -  promoter       AmpR promoter: bla
   2981..35      +  CDS            rop (fragment) (across the origin): Rop protein, which maintains plasmids at low copy number; rop
>Addgene plasmid #192211 | pCon-IFl_Con-ICr | addgene full sequence | sequence record 381841 | Addgene NGS Result
TCGCGCGTTTCGGTGATGACGGTGAAAACCTCTGACACATGCAGCTCCCGGAGACGGTCACAGCTTGTCT
GTAAGCGGATGCCGGGAGCAGACAAGCCCGTCAGGGCGCGTCAGCGGGTGTTGGCGGGTGTCGGGGCTGG
CTTAACTATGCGGCATCAGAGCAGATTGTACTGAGAGTGCACCATATGCGGTGTGAAATACCGCACAGAT
GCGTAAGGAGAAAATACCGCATCAGGCGCCATTCGCCATTCAGGCTGCGCAACTGTTGGGAAGGGCGATC
GGTGCGGGCCTCTTCGCTATTACGCCAGCTGGCGAAAGGGGGATGTGCTGCAAGGCGATTAAGTTGGGTA
ACGCCAGGGTTTTCCCAGTCACGACGTTGTAAAACGACGGCCAGTGAATTCGAGCTCGGTACCTCGCGAA
TGCATCTAGATCCATGGACCCTTTTTTCGGACGATTTAAAAAACCCTTATAAATCAGCAAGTTACGAGAC
CTCGAAAAAAAAGGGTTTCTGGCGGGAAAAACTCAAAAAACGCTTCGAAATCAACCGGTTATAGGTTTTC
GGAGCTAGTCGCGCCCTTCACGGGCGCGTGGATTGAAACATCAGCCGGACGTTGTAGTAGTCGAGCGCGG
TGTCGCGCCCTTCACGGGCGCGTGGATTGAAACGCCGGGTGGTGACTTCTGGACGGCGTTCGTCAAGGAT
CCATCGGATCCCGGGCCCGTCGACTGCAGAGGCCTGCATGCAAGCTTGGCGTAATCATGGTCATAGCTGT
TTCCTGTGTGAAATTGTTATCCGCTCACAATTCCACACAACATACGAGCCGGAAGCATAAAGTGTAAAGC
CTGGGGTGCCTAATGAGTGAGCTAACTCACATTAATTGCGTTGCGCTCACTGCCCGCTTTCCAGTCGGGA
AACCTGTCGTGCCAGCTGCATTAATGAATCGGCCAACGCGCGGGGAGAGGCGGTTTGCGTATTGGGCGCT
CTTCCGCTTCCTCGCTCACTGACTCGCTGCGCTCGGTCGTTCGGCTGCGGCGAGCGGTATCAGCTCACTC
AAAGGCGGTAATACGGTTATCCACAGAATCAGGGGATAACGCAGGAAAGAACATGTGAGCAAAAGGCCAG
CAAAAGGCCAGGAACCGTAAAAAGGCCGCGTTGCTGGCGTTTTTCCATAGGCTCCGCCCCCCTGACGAGC
ATCACAAAAATCGACGCTCAAGTCAGAGGTGGCGAAACCCGACAGGACTATAAAGATACCAGGCGTTTCC
CCCTGGAAGCTCCCTCGTGCGCTCTCCTGTTCCGACCCTGCCGCTTACCGGATACCTGTCCGCCTTTCTC
CCTTCGGGAAGCGTGGCGCTTTCTCATAGCTCACGCTGTAGGTATCTCAGTTCGGTGTAGGTCGTTCGCT
CCAAGCTGGGCTGTGTGCACGAACCCCCCGTTCAGCCCGACCGCTGCGCCTTATCCGGTAACTATCGTCT
TGAGTCCAACCCGGTAAGACACGACTTATCGCCACTGGCAGCAGCCACTGGTAACAGGATTAGCAGAGCG
AGGTATGTAGGCGGTGCTACAGAGTTCTTGAAGTGGTGGCCTAACTACGGCTACACTAGAAGAACAGTAT
TTGGTATCTGCGCTCTGCTGAAGCCAGTTACCTTCGGAAAAAGAGTTGGTAGCTCTTGATCCGGCAAACA
AACCACCGCTGGTAGCGGTGGTTTTTTTGTTTGCAAGCAGCAGATTACGCGCAGAAAAAAAGGATCTCAA
GAAGATCCTTTGATCTTTTCTACGGGGTCTGACGCTCAGTGGAACGAAAACTCACGTTAAGGGATTTTGG
TCATGAGATTATCAAAAAGGATCTTCACCTAGATCCTTTTAAATTAAAAATGAAGTTTTAAATCAATCTA
AAGTATATATGAGTAAACTTGGTCTGACAGTTACCAATGCTTAATCAGTGAGGCACCTATCTCAGCGATC
TGTCTATTTCGTTCATCCATAGTTGCCTGACTCCCCGTCGTGTAGATAACTACGATACGGGAGGGCTTAC
CATCTGGCCCCAGTGCTGCAATGATACCGCGAGACCCACGCTCACCGGCTCCAGATTTATCAGCAATAAA
CCAGCCAGCCGGAAGGGCCGAGCGCAGAAGTGGTCCTGCAACTTTATCCGCCTCCATCCAGTCTATTAAT
TGTTGCCGGGAAGCTAGAGTAAGTAGTTCGCCAGTTAATAGTTTGCGCAACGTTGTTGCCATTGCTACAG
GCATCGTGGTGTCACGCTCGTCGTTTGGTATGGCTTCATTCAGCTCCGGTTCCCAACGATCAAGGCGAGT
TACATGATCCCCCATGTTGTGCAAAAAAGCGGTTAGCTCCTTCGGTCCTCCGATCGTTGTCAGAAGTAAG
TTGGCCGCAGTGTTATCACTCATGGTTATGGCAGCACTGCATAATTCTCTTACTGTCATGCCATCCGTAA
GATGCTTTTCTGTGACTGGTGAGTACTCAACCAAGTCATTCTGAGAATAGTGTATGCGGCGACCGAGTTG
CTCTTGCCCGGCGTCAATACGGGATAATACCGCGCCACATAGCAGAACTTTAAAAGTGCTCATCATTGGA
AAACGTTCTTCGGGGCGAAAACTCTCAAGGATCTTACCGCTGTTGAGATCCAGTTCGATGTAACCCACTC
GTGCACCCAACTGATCTTCAGCATCTTTTACTTTCACCAGCGTTTCTGGGTGAGCAAAAACAGGAAGGCA
AAATGCCGCAAAAAAGGGAATAAGGGCGACACGGAAATGTTGAATACTCATACTCTTCCTTTTTCAATAT
TATTGAAGCATTTATCAGGGTTATTGTCTCATGAGCGGATACATATTTGAATGTATTTAGAAAAATAAAC
AAATAGGGGTTCCGCGCACATTTCCCCGAAAAGTGCCACCTGACGTCTAAGAAACCATTATTATCATGAC
ATTAACCTATAAAAATAGGCGTATCACGAGGCCCTTTCGTC
